>Addgene plasmid #66856 | pFLAG-WTS-1 | addgene partial sequence | sequence record 121589 | CMV-F 5'-CGCAAATGGGCGGTAGGCGTG-3'
ACCGTCAGAATTAATTCACCATGTCTGCACTTCTGATCCTAGCTCTTGTTGGAGCTGCAGTTGCTGACTA
CAAAGACGATGACGACAAGCTTGCGGCCGCGCGACCTGCTGCCCCTGGTACTACTCCAAATGGTGCATCT
TCTGATATCAGACATCAACGTGGAGTTGCTCCGATCCCATTTGGCTCTACTAATTCAGCGATAGATGCCC
ATCACAATTCAGAAATCCGCGTGGGGCGTCATCGTGCAAAACTCGACGAAATTCGCGAATCGCTGAAAGC
TTACGAACATGAAGCCGGTTTATTATCAAGTCACGTGGCTCTTGGATCACTTGCAACACCGTCAAGTTCT
TCCGTCAGCCATTCTGACATCACCAATGACAATGCGGAAGTGATGAATTTTTCGTCTTCTTCTTCAAATG
CAGCAGCGACGACGACGACAGTCTCGAGCGCTGCTGTATCAAATTCGAATTCTTTTAGAACAGAAGGTGG
TGGTCACAAGATGCGGATAACACCAATGCCACAAAGACATTTAATGATGGATACTGGTGCCAATGGGACA
GTATTTCGAAGTGGAAAAGAGATGATTCGAAATGGAAATCCATCAACAACTATATCATCAACACCTTCTA
CAACAACTGAAGAGTCGATTAGGATACATCCTGCTGGATATCGATATGATATGCCAACTCCTGCATATCA
TATGAATAACAATGCACCACAATACTCACCAGGATATTCTCGACCACCTCCACCAGCCTACGATTCATCT
CCGGTGAACACTAGAATGACTCCAGTTGCAACAGACAACTACCGTACTCACCTGCATATGAAAGTTCATC
CTGTTGTA
