>Addgene plasmid #66856 | pFLAG-WTS-1 | addgene partial sequence | sequence record 121653 | hGH-PA-R 5'-CCAGCTTGGTTCCCAATAGA-3'
CTTGCTCCATACCACCCCCCTCCACCCCATAATATTATAGAAGGACACCTAGTCAGACAAAATGATGCAA
CTTAATTTTATTAGGACAAGGCTGGTGGGCACTGGAGTGGCAACTTCCAGGGCCAGGAGAGGCACTGGGG
AGGGGTCACAGGGATGCCACCCGGGATCCTTAAATATGAGACGATGAATCTTCTTCCGACACTGACTCAT
TAAAAGTCCCGTTTTCAAGTAATGGCCGAAGTGACCGACGACGAGATGGTCGAAGTGATGGGCAACCAAC
AGAACCCGTATCAAAGAAATGACGATAAGTGAATTCATAGAAGGCTGGATTATGAAGACCTCGCACATTC
GGCTTGTCAGCACGGTCATTGTCTTGAAACGTTTCAAAATTAGAAGTGTCTTCATCGTGAGTGACCCGAG
GAATATAAATATAATCAGCTCTCAGTTTTCTCAAGTTAACCCAGTCAATTCCCCTGAACCATGGATGATT
TTTGACTTGTGCCGTTCGTTCGGCAACATCCTTCCCGTGAGATCCCAATCTTGACGACGCGTCACAAATT
AGTTGTTGAATCATCATAAGGCACTCTTTTGATAGATTTCCACAATATGTAAAATCAAGGAAGTTTCTCC
AATTCTTAATTCGATGTTGTGTTCCACCAGGTGTATCATCATGAAATGGCACTCTTCCAAATACCATCTC
ATACAAAATCACTCCAGTCGACCACCAATCACAACTCTGATTGTGCCCGGTTTTGGCAATTACTTCGGGT
GCCATGTAATTTCCTGTTCCAACAAGAGAATGGGCGGTTATCCGGCGGGTTTGTTGTCGAACATTTAGAA
CTT
