[The description below was written by a language model from this plasmid's Addgene catalogue record.]
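Description:
pFLAG-WTS-1 is a mammalian expression plasmid built on the pFLAG-CMV-2 backbone (about 4.7 kb without insert) and designed to produce an epitope-tagged form of the Caenorhabditis elegans protein WTS-1 in mammalian cells. It is maintained in E. coli as a high-copy plasmid under ampicillin selection. The record also lists neomycin (G418) as a selectable marker for mammalian cells. No feature table accompanies the entry, so the replication origin and the exact arrangement of the marker cassettes are not documented here.

The insert is the coding sequence of wts-1 (locus T20F10.1), the nematode homolog of the Warts/LATS kinase of the Hippo pathway. It was cloned between NotI and BamHI sites, both of which remain intact. Transcription is driven by the strong constitutive CMV promoter, and the backbone supplies a FLAG epitope that is fused in frame to the N terminus of WTS-1, allowing detection or immunoprecipitation with anti-FLAG antibodies. The listed 3′ sequencing primer anneals in a human growth hormone polyadenylation region, which suggests that this signal terminates the transcript. The cloned sequence differs from the GenBank reference protein at two positions, E153G and D871G. The record does not state whether these substitutions affect function.

The construct is suited to transient or potentially G418-selected expression of tagged WTS-1 in cultured mammalian cells, for example for biochemical or protein interaction assays. The associated study concerns the C. elegans YAP homolog YAP-1 and its roles in thermotolerance and aging.
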