Addgene plasmid #66856: pFLAG-WTS-1
Purpose: Express FLAG-tagged C.elegans WTS-1 in mammalian cells
Depositing lab: Yutaka Hata. Depositing organization: Institute of Science Tokyo. Publication: Yes-associated protein homolog, YAP-1, is involved in the thermotolerance and aging in the nematode Caenorhabditis elegans. Iwasa H, Maimaiti S, Kuroyanagi H, Kawano S, Inami K, Timalsina S, Ikeda M, Nakagawa K, Hata Y. Exp Cell Res. 2013 Apr 15;319(7):931-45. doi: 10.1016/j.yexcr.2013.01.020. Epub 2013 Feb 7. PubMed 23396260.
Backbone
  Vector backbone: pFLAG-CMV-2
  Backbone manufacturer: Eastman Kodak Company
  Backbone size w/o insert (bp): 4700
  Vector type: Mammalian Expression
  Selectable markers: Neomycin (select with G418)
Growth in bacteria
  Bacterial resistance: Ampicillin, 100 μg/mL
  Growth temperature: 37°C
  Growth strain: Top10
  Copy number: High Copy
Gene/Insert
  Gene/Insert name: WTS-1
  Species: C. elegans (nematode)
  Mutation: E153G and D871G mutations in WTS1 compared to GenBank reference sequence NP_492699.1
  Entrez Gene: wts-1 (a.k.a. CELE_T20F10.1)
  Promoter: CMV
  Tag / fusion protein: FLAG (N terminal on backbone)
  Cloning method: Restriction Enzyme; 5′ cloning site NotI (not destroyed); 3′ cloning site BamHI (not destroyed)
  Sequencing primers: 5′ CMV-F; 3′ hGH-pA-R
Terms and licenses: Academic/Nonprofit Terms; Industry Terms: Not Available to Industry
How to cite: pFLAG-WTS-1 was a gift from Yutaka Hata (Addgene plasmid # 66856 ; http://n2t.net/addgene:66856 ; RRID:Addgene_66856)
